>Addgene plasmid #15871 | pISH-H2-M10.2 | depositor partial sequence | sequence record 8409 | Author sequence
CTATCCTGTAGGCTCACACTGGCTGCAGACTTTCAATACTGTGATTTTGAAGCATGGCACGTTGGAGCCC
CGGATCATCCAGGTCGGCTATGTAGACTCCATACAGTATCAGGGATTTGACAGCAAAGAACCGACTGCAA
GGATGCAACCTCGGGCTGCATGGATGGAGCAGGAGCCACCTGAATATTGGGAGAAGGAGACAGCACAAGT
CCTGCGCTTGTCACTGACAAACGAAAGACTTCTTAGGTACATGATGATCTACAATGAACAGAGCAATGAG
GAATATCACACCCTGCAGGAAGTGTTTGGCTGCAATGTGGATAATGATGGGAGCTTCCTCGGCGGTCTCT
ACCGGCTCACCTACTACGGCTATGAGTTCATCAACCTGAATGAGGACCTGAGTTCCTGGACAGCACAGGG
AGAGGCAGCTGGGTTCCTGAAGACAGACTTGGTGAATGTAGGCGCAGCGGAAGGCTGGAGGACCTACCTG
CTAGGGGAGTGCACAGAAAGGCTTCTTAGATGCCTGGTC
