>Addgene plasmid #15871 | pISH-H2-M10.2 | addgene partial sequence | sequence record 22606 | T7 5'-TAATACGACTCACTATAGGG-3'
CCGCCATGGCGGCCGCGGGAATTCGATTGACCAGGCATCTAAGAAGCCTTTCTGTGCACTCCCCTAGCAG
GTAGGTCCTCCAGCCTTCCGCTGCGCCTACATTCACCAAGTCTGTCTTCAGGAACCCAGCTGCCTCTCCC
TGTGCTGTCCAGGAACTCAGGTCCTCATTCAGGTTGATGAACTCATAGCCGTAGTAGGTGAGCCGGTAGA
GACCGCCGAGGAAGCTCCCATCATTATCCACATTGCAGCCAAACACTTCCTGCAGGGTGTGATATTCCTC
ATTGCTCTGTTCATTGTAGATCATCATGTACCTAAGAAGTCTTTCGTTTGTCAGTGACAAGCGCAGGACT
TGTGCTGTCTCCTTCTCCCAATATTCAGGTGGCTCCTGCTCCATCCATGCAGCCCGAGGTTGCATCCTTG
CAGTCGGTTCTTTGCTGTCAAATCCCTGATACTGTATGGAGTCTACATAGCCGACCTGGATGATCCGGGG
CTCCAACGTGCCATGCTTCAAAATCACAGTATTGAAAGTCTGCAGCCAGTGTGAGCCTACAGGATAGAAT
CACTAGTGAATTCGCGGCCGCCTGCAGGTCGACCATATGGGAGAGCTCCCAACGCGTTGGATGCATAGCT
TGAGTATTCTATAGTGTCACCTAAATAGCTTGGCGTAATCATGGTCATAGCTGTTTCCTGTGTGAAATTG
TTATCCGCTCACAATTCCACACAACATACGAGCCGGAAGCATAAAGTGTAAAGCCTGGGGTGCCTAATGA
GTGAGCTACTCACATTAATTGCGTTGCGCTCACT
