[The description below was written by a language model from this plasmid's Addgene catalogue record.]
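Description:
pISH-H2-M10.2 is a small bacterial cloning plasmid built on the pGEM-T Easy backbone (about 3.0 kb without insert) that serves as a template for making riboprobes by in vitro transcription. It is maintained as a high-copy plasmid in E. coli under ampicillin selection. No feature table accompanies the record, so the details of the backbone elements are not listed. The SP6 and T7 sequencing primers recorded for the 5′ and 3′ ends fit the standard pGEM-T Easy layout, in which opposing SP6 and T7 phage RNA polymerase promoters flank the cloning site.

The insert is a 529 bp fragment of mouse H2-M10.2, a member of the H2-M10 family of nonclassical MHC class I genes. The record does not state which part of the gene or transcript the fragment covers. Nothing in the plasmid drives expression in mammalian cells; the fragment is placed so that either strand can be transcribed in vitro from the flanking phage promoters. According to the depositor's note, linearising the plasmid with SpeI and transcribing with T7 RNA polymerase gives the antisense strand, a run-off transcript complementary to the endogenous mRNA.

The "pISH" name and the associated publication, which examines combinatorial coexpression of neural and immune multigene families in mouse vomeronasal sensory neurons, point to its use as an in situ hybridisation probe for detecting H2-M10.2 transcripts in tissue sections. In that setting it would help map which vomeronasal neurons express this family member. The plasmid is available to academic and nonprofit users only.
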