Addgene plasmid #15871: pISH-H2-M10.2
Depositing lab: Peter Mombaerts. Depositing organization: Rockefeller University. Publication: Combinatorial coexpression of neural and immune multigene families in mouse vomeronasal sensory neurons. Ishii T, Hirota J, Mombaerts P. Curr Biol. 2003 Mar 4. 13(5):394-400. 10.1016/S0960-9822(03)00092-7 PubMed 12620187.
Backbone
  Vector backbone: pGEM-T Easy
  Backbone size w/o insert (bp): 3015
Growth in bacteria
  Bacterial resistance: Ampicillin, 100 μg/mL
  Growth temperature: 37°C
  Growth strain: DH5alpha
  Copy number: High Copy
Gene/Insert
  Gene/Insert name: H2-M10.2
  Species: M. musculus (mouse)
  Insert size (bp): 529
  Entrez Gene: H2-M10.2 (a.k.a. 4.7H)
  Cloning method: Restriction Enzyme
  Sequencing primers: 5′ SP6; 3′ T7
Terms and licenses: Academic/Nonprofit Terms; Industry Terms: Not Available to Industry
Depositor comments: SpeI digestion and T7 RNA polymerase for antisense probe
How to cite: pISH-H2-M10.2 was a gift from Peter Mombaerts (Addgene plasmid # 15871 ; http://n2t.net/addgene:15871 ; RRID:Addgene_15871)
